>Addgene plasmid #159172 | pLV-mScarlet-I | addgene full sequence | sequence record 311154 | Addgene NGS Result
CCTCCCAACCCCGAGGGGACCCGACAGGCCCGAAGGAATAGAAGAAGAAGGTGGAGAGAGAGACAGAGAC
AGATCCATTCGATTAGTGAACGGATCTCGACGGTATCGGTTAACTTTTAAAAGAAAAGGGGGGATTGGGG
GGTACAGTGCAGGGGAAAGAATAGTAGACATAATAGCAACAGACATACAAACTAAAGAATTACAAAAACA
AATTACAAAATTCAAAATTTTATCGATAAGCTTGGGAGTTCCGCGTTACATAACTTACGGTAAATGGCCC
GCCTGGCTGACCGCCCAACGACCCCCGCCCATTGACGTCAATAATGACGTATGTTCCCATAGTAACGCCA
ATAGGGACTTTCCATTGACGTCAATGGGTGGAGTATTTACGGTAAACTGCCCACTTGGCAGTACATCAAG
TGTATCATATGCCAAGTACGCCCCCTATTGACGTCAATGACGGTAAATGGCCCGCCTGGCATTATGCCCA
GTACATGACCTTATGGGACTTTCCTACTTGGCAGTACATCTACGTATTAGTCATCGCTATTACCATGGTG
ATGCGGTTTTGGCAGTACATCAATGGGCGTGGATAGCGGTTTGACTCACGGGGATTTCCAAGTCTCCACC
CCATTGACGTCAATGGGAGTTTGTTTTGGCACCAAAATCAACGGGACTTTCCAAAATGTCGTAACAACTC
CGCCCCATTGACGCAAATGGGCGGTAGGCGTGTACGGTGGGAGGTCTATATAAGCAGAGCTCGTTTAGTG
AACCGTCAGATCGCCTGGAGACGCCATCCACGCTGTTTTGACCTCCATAGAAGACACCGCCCGGGCGTAC
GGGATCCTCTAGAAAGCTTGAATTCGCCACCATGGTTTCCAAGGGCGAAGCCGTGATCAAAGAGTTCATG
CGGTTCAAGGTGCACATGGAAGGCAGCATGAACGGCCACGAGTTCGAGATCGAAGGCGAAGGCGAGGGCA
GACCTTATGAGGGAACACAGACCGCCAAGCTGAAAGTGACCAAAGGCGGCCCTCTGCCTTTCAGCTGGGA
CATTCTGAGCCCTCAGTTTATGTACGGCAGCCGGGCCTTCATCAAGCACCCTGCCGATATTCCCGACTAC
TACAAGCAGAGCTTCCCCGAGGGCTTCAAGTGGGAGAGAGTGATGAACTTCGAGGACGGCGGAGCCGTGA
CCGTGACACAGGATACAAGCCTGGAAGATGGCACCCTGATCTACAAAGTGAAGCTGCGGGGCACCAACTT
TCCACCTGATGGCCCCGTGATGCAGAAAAAGACCATGGGCTGGGAAGCCAGCACCGAGAGACTGTATCCT
GAGGATGGCGTGCTGAAGGGCGACATCAAGATGGCCCTGAGACTGAAGGATGGCGGCAGATACCTGGCCG
ACTTCAAGACCACCTACAAGGCCAAGAAACCCGTGCAGATGCCTGGCGCCTACAACGTGGACAGAAAGCT
GGACATCACCAGCCACAACGAGGACTACACCGTGGTGGAACAGTACGAGCGGAGCGAAGGCAGACACTCT
ACAGGCGGAATGGACGAGCTGTACAAGTGACTCGAGATGCATACTAGTGAATTCACGCGTTCTAGACCTG
CAGGGTCGACTCCGGATGATCAGGGCCCTGTACAGATATCGACAATCAACCTCTGGATTACAAAATTTGT
GAAAGATTGACTGGTATTCTTAACTATGTTGCTCCTTTTACGCTATGTGGATACGCTGCTTTAATGCCTT
TGTATCATGCTATTGCTTCCCGTATGGCTTTCATTTTCTCCTCCTTGTATAAATCCTGGTTGCTGTCTCT
TTATGAGGAGTTGTGGCCCGTTGTCAGGCAACGTGGCGTGGTGTGCACTGTGTTTGCTGACGCAACCCCC
ACTGGTTGGGGCATTGCCACCACCTGTCAGCTCCTTTCCGGGACTTTCGCTTTCCCCCTCCCTATTGCCA
CGGCGGAACTCATCGCCGCCTGCCTTGCCCGCTGCTGGACAGGGGCTCGGCTGTTGGGCACTGACAATTC
CGTGGTGTTGTCGGGGAAGCTGACGTCCTTTCCATGGCTGCTCGCCTGTGTTGCCACCTGGATTCTGCGC
GGGACGTCCTTCTGCTACGTCCCTTCGGCCCTCAATCCAGCGGACCTTCCTTCCCGCGGCCTGCTGCCGG
CTCTGCGGCCTCTTCCGCGTCTTCGCCTTCGCCCTCAGACGAGTCGGATCTCCCTTTGGGCCGCCTCCCC
GCCTGGAATTCGAGCTCGGTACCTTTAAGACCAATGACTTACAAGGCAGCTGTAGATCTTAGCCACTTTT
TAAAAGAAAAGGGGGGACTGGAAGGGCTAATTCACTCCCAACGAAGACAAGATCTGCTTTTTGCTTGTAC
TGGGTCTCTCTGGTTAGACCAGATCTGAGCCTGGGAGCTCTCTGGCTAACTAGGGAACCCACTGCTTAAG
CCTCAATAAAGCTTGCCTTGAGTGCTTCAAGTAGTGTGTGCCCGTCTGTTGTGTGACTCTGGTAACTAGA
GATCCCTCAGACCCTTTTAGTCAGTGTGGAAAATCTCTAGCAGTAGTAGTTCATGTCATCTTATTATTCA
GTATTTATAACTTGCAAAGAAATGAATATCAGAGAGTGAGAGGAACTTGTTTATTGCAGCTTATAATGGT
TACAAATAAAGCAATAGCATCACAAATTTCACAAATAAAGCATTTTTTTCACTGCATTCTAGTTGTGGTT
TGTCCAAACTCATCAATGTATCTTATCATGTCTGGCTCTAGCTATCCCGCCCCTAACTCCGCCCATCCCG
CCCCTAACTCCGCCCAGTTCCGCCCATTCTCCGCCCCATGGCTGACTAATTTTTTTTATTTATGCAGAGG
CCGAGGCCGCCTCGGCCTCTGAGCTATTCCAGAAGTAGTGAGGAGGCTTTTTTGGAGGCCTAGGGACGTA
CCCAATTCGCCCTATAGTGAGTCGTATTACGCGCGCTCACTGGCCGTCGTTTTACAACGTCGTGACTGGG
AAAACCCTGGCGTTACCCAACTTAATCGCCTTGCAGCACATCCCCCTTTCGCCAGCTGGCGTAATAGCGA
AGAGGCCCGCACCGATCGCCCTTCCCAACAGTTGCGCAGCCTGAATGGCGAATGGG
[124 nt withheld, positions 3137-3260]
C
[91 nt withheld, positions 3262-3352]
A
[49 nt withheld, positions 3354-3402]
CCTTTGACGTTGGAGTCCACGTTCTTT
[37 nt withheld, positions 3430-3466]
ACCCTATCTCGGTCTATTCTTTTGATTTATAAGGGATTTTGCCGATTTCGGCCTATTGGTTAAAAAATGA
GCTGATTTAACAAAAATTTAACGCGAATTTTAACAAAATATTAACGCTTACAATTTAGGTGGCACTTTTC
GGGGAAATGTGCGCGGAACCCCTATTTGTTTATTTTTCTAAATACATTCAAATATGTATCCGCTCATGAG
ACAATAACCCTGATAAATGCTTCAATAATATTGAAAAAGGAAGAGTATGAGTATTCAACATTTCCGTGTC
GCCCTTATTCCCTTTTTTGCGGCATTTTGCCTTCCTGTTTTTGCTCACCCAGAAACGCTGGTGAAAGTAA
AAGATGCTGAAGATCAGTTGGGTGCACGAGTGGGTTACATCGAACTGGATCTCAACAGCGGTAAGATCCT
TGAGAGTTTTCGCCCCGAAGAACGTTTTCCAATGATGAGCACTTTTAAAGTTCTGCTATGTGGCGCGGTA
TTATCCCGTATTGACGCCGGGCAAGAGCAACTCGGTCGCCGCATACACTATTCTCAGAATGACTTGGTTG
AGTACTCACCAGTCACAGAAAAGCATCTTACGGATGGCATGACAGTAAGAGAATTATGCAGTGCTGCCAT
AACCATGAGTGATAACACTGCGGCCAACTTACTTCTGACAACGATCGGAGGACCGAAGGAGCTAACCGCT
TTTTTGCACAACATGGGGGATCATGTAACTCGCCTTGATCGTTGGGAACCGGAGCTGAATGAAGCCATAC
CAAACGACGAGCGTGACACCACGATGCCTGTAGCAATGGCAACAACGTTGCGCAAACTATTAACTGGCGA
ACTACTTACTCTAGCTTCCCGGCAACAATTAATAGACTGGATGGAGGCGGATAAAGTTGCAGGACCACTT
CTGCGCTCGGCCCTTCCGGCTGGCTGGTTTATTGCTGATAAATCTGGAGCCGGTGAGCGTGGGTCTCGCG
GTATCATTGCAGCACTGGGGCCAGATGGTAAGCCCTCCCGTATCGTAGTTATCTACACGACGGGGAGTCA
GGCAACTATGGATGAACGAAATAGACAGATCGCTGAGATAGGTGCCTCACTGATTAAGCATTGGTAACTG
TCAGACCAAGTTTACTCATATATACTTTAGATTGATTTAAAACTTCATTTTTAATTTAAAAGGATCTAGG
TGAAGATCCTTTTTGATAATCTCATGACCAAAATCCCTTAACGTGAGTTTTCGTTCCACTGAGCGTCAGA
CCCCGTAGAAAAGATCAAAGGATCTTCTTGAGATCCTTTTTTTCTGCGCGTAATCTGCTGCTTGCAAACA
AAAAAACCACCGCTACCAGCGGTGGTTTGTTTGCCGGATCAAGAGCTACCAACTCTTTTTCCGAAGGTAA
CTGGCTTCAGCAGAGCGCAGATACCAAATACTGTTCTTCTAGTGTAGCCGTAGTTAGGCCACCACTTCAA
GAACTCTGTAGCACCGCCTACATACCTCGCTCTGCTAATCCTGTTACCAGTGGCTGCTGCCAGTGGCGAT
AAGTCGTGTCTTACCGGGTTGGACTCAAGACGATAGTTACCGGATAAGGCGCAGCGGTCGGGCTGAACGG
GGGGTTCGTGCACACAGCCCAGCTTGGAGCGAACGACCTACACCGAACTGAGATACCTACAGCGTGAGCT
ATGAGAAAGCGCCACGCTTCCCGAAGGGAGAAAGGCGGACAGGTATCCGGTAAGCGGCAGGGTCGGAACA
GGAGAGCGCACGAGGGAGCTTCCAGGGGGAAACGCCTGGTATCTTTATAGTCCTGTCGGGTTTCGCCACC
TCTGACTTGAGCGTCGATTTTTGTGATGCTCGTCAGGGGGGCGGAGCCTATGGAAAAACGCCAGCAACGC
GGCCTTTTTACGGTTCCTGGCCTTTTGCTGGCCTTTTGCTCACATGTTCTTTCCTGCGTTATCCCCTGAT
TCTGTGGATAACCGTATTACCGCCTTTGAGTGAGCTGATACCGCTCGCCGCAGCCGAACGACCGAGCGCA
GCGAGTCAGTGAGCGAGGAAGCGGAAGAGCGCCCAATACGCAAACCGCCTCTCCCCGCGCGTTGGCCGAT
TCATTAATGCAGCTGGCACGACAGGTTTCCCGACTGGAAAGCGGGCAGTGAGCGCAACGCAATTAATGTG
AGTTAGCTCACTCATTAGGCACCCCAGGCTTTACACTTTATGCTTCCGGCTCGTATGTTGTGTGGAATTG
TGAGCGGATAACAATTTCACACAGGAAACAGCTATGACCATGATTACGCCAAGCGCGCAATTAACCCTCA
CTAAAGGGAACAAAAGCTGGAGCTGCAAGCTTAATGTAGTCTTATGCAATACTCTTGTAGTCTTGCAACA
TGGTAACGATGAGTTAGCAACATGCCTTACAAGGAGAGAAAAAGCACCGTGCATGCCGATTGGTGGAAGT
AAGGTGGTACGATCGTGCCTTATTAGGAAGGCAACAGACGGGTCTGACATGGATTGGACGAACCACTGAA
TTGCCGCATTGCAGAGATATTGTATTTAAGTGCCTAGCTCGATACATAAACGGGTCTCTCTGGTTAGACC
AGATCTGAGCCTGGGAGCTCTCTGGCTAACTAGGGAACCCACTGCTTAAGCCTCAATAAAGCTTGCCTTG
AGTGCTTCAAGTAGTGTGTGCCCGTCTGTTGTGTGACTCTGGTAACTAGAGATCCCTCAGACCCTTTTAG
TCAGTGTGGAAAATCTCTAGCAGTGGCGCCCGAACAGGGACTTGAAAGCGAAAGGGAAACCAGAGGAGCT
CTCTCGACGCAGGACTCGGCTTGCTGAAGCGCGCACGGCAAGAGGCGAGGGGCGGCGACTGGTGAGTACG
CCAAAAATTTTGACTAGCGGAGGCTAGAAGGAGAGAGATGGGTGCGAGAGCGTCAGTATTAAGCGGGGGA
GAATTAGATCGCGATGGGAAAAAATTCGGTTAAGGCCAGGGGGAAAGAAAAAATATAAATTAAAACATAT
AGTATGGGCAAGCAGGGAGCTAGAACGATTCGCAGTTAATCCTGGCCTGTTAGAAACATCAGAAGGCTGT
AGACAAATACTGGGACAGCTACAACCATCCCTTCAGACAGGATCAGAAGAACTTAGATCATTATATAATA
CAGTAGCAACCCTCTATTGTGTGCATCAAAGGATAGAGATAAAAGACACCAAGGAAGCTTTAGACAAGAT
AGAGGAAGAGCAAAACAAAAGTAAGACCACCGCACAGCAAGCGGCCGCTGATCTTCAGACCTGGAGGAGG
AGATATGAGGGACAATTGGAGAAGTGAATTATATAAATATAAAGTAGTAAAAATTGAACCATTAGGAGTA
GCACCCACCAAGGCAAAGAGAAGAGTGGTGCAGAGAGAAAAAAGAGCAGTGGGAATAGGAGCTTTGTTCC
TTGGGTTCTTGGGAGCAGCAGGAAGCACTATGGGCGCAGCGTCAATGACGCTGACGGTACAGGCCAGACA
ATTATTGTCTGGTATAGTGCAGCAGCAGAACAATTTGCTGAGGGCTATTGAGGCGCAACAGCATCTGTTG
CAACTCACAGTCTGGGGCATCAAGCAGCTCCAGGCAAGAATCCTGGCTGTGGAAAGATACCTAAAGGATC
AACAGCTCCTGGGGATTTGGGGTTGCTCTGGAAAACTCATTTGCACCACTGCTGTGCCTTGGAATGCTAG
TTGGAGTAATAAATCTCTGGAACAGATTTGGAATCACACGACCTGGATGGAGTGGGACAGAGAAATTAAC
AATTACACAAGCTTAATACACTCCTTAATTGAAGAATCGCAAAACCAGCAAGAAAAGAATGAACAAGAAT
TATTGGAATTAGATAAATGGGCAAGTTTGTGGAATTGGTTTAACATAACAAATTGGCTGTGGTATATAAA
ATTATTCATAATGATAGTAGGAGGCTTGGTAGGTTTAAGAATAGTTTTTGCTGTACTTTCTATAGTGAAT
AGAGTTAGGCAGGGATATTCACCATTATCGTTTCAGACCCA
Features (pLannotate 1.2.2; 26 found; start..end, strand, type, name):
    115..231     +  misc_feature   cPPT/CTS: central polypurine tract and central termination sequence of HIV-1
    254..557     +  enhancer       CMV enhancer: human cytomegalovirus immediate early enhancer
    558..761     +  promoter       CMV promoter: human cytomegalovirus (CMV) immediate early promoter
    872..1567    +  CDS            mScarlet-I: mScarlet-I is a basic (constitutively fluorescent) red fluorescent protein published in 2016, derived from synthetic construct. It is reported to be a rapidly-maturing monomer with moderate acid sensitivity.
   1654..2242    +  misc_feature   WPRE: woodchuck hepatitis virus posttranscriptional regulatory element
   2259..2327    +  CDS            nef (fragment): NEF_HV1Z2 - Experimental evidence at protein level: Swiss-Prot protein existence level 1. Extracellular Nef protein targets CD4(+) T-lymphocytes for apoptosis by interacting with CXCR4 surface receptors. From Human immunodeficiency virus type 1 group M subtype D (isolate Z2/CDC-Z34) (HIV-1).
   2329..2562    +  LTR            3' LTR (ΔU3): self-inactivating 3' long terminal repeat (LTR) from HIV-1
   2634..2755    +  polyA_signal   SV40 poly(A) signal: SV40 polyadenylation signal
   2795..2930    +  rep_origin     SV40 ori: SV40 origin of replication
   2951..2969    -  promoter       T7 promoter: promoter for bacteriophage T7 RNA polymerase
   2977..3132    +  CDS            lacZα (fragment): LacZα fragment of β-galactosidase; lacZ fragment
   3137..3565    +  rep_origin     f1 ori (sequence partly withheld): f1 bacteriophage origin of replication; arrow indicates direction of (+) strand synthesis
   3618..3722    +  promoter       AmpR promoter: bla
   3723..4583    +  CDS            AmpR: β-lactamase; bla; confers resistance to ampicillin, carbenicillin, and related antibiotics
   4754..5342    +  rep_origin     ori: high-copy-number ColE1/pMB1/pBR322/pUC origin of replication
   5525..5617    +  CDS            lacI (fragment): lac repressor; lacI; The lac repressor binds to the lac operator to inhibit transcription in E. coli. This inhibition can be relieved by adding lactose or isopropyl-β-D-thiogalactopyranoside (IPTG).
   5630..5651    +  protein_bind   CAP binding site: CAP binding activates transcription in the presence of cAMP. E. coli catabolite activator protein
   5666..5696    +  promoter       lac promoter: promoter for the E. coli lac operon
   5704..5720    +  protein_bind   lac operator: The lac repressor binds to the lac operator to inhibit transcription in E. coli. This inhibition can be relieved by adding lactose or isopropyl-β-D-thiogalactopyranoside (IPTG). lac repressor encoded by lacI
   5765..5783    +  promoter       T3 promoter: promoter for bacteriophage T3 RNA polymerase
   5811..6037    +  promoter       RSV promoter: Rous sarcoma virus enhancer/promoter
   6038..6218    +  LTR            5' LTR (truncated): truncated 5' long terminal repeat (LTR) from HIV-1
   6265..6390    +  misc_feature   HIV-1 Ψ: packaging signal of human immunodeficiency virus type 1
   6374..6737    +  CDS            HIV-1 gag (fragment): gag protein from human immunodeficiency virus 1; gag
   6883..7116    +  misc_feature   RRE: The Rev response element (RRE) of HIV-1 allows for Rev-dependent mRNA export from the nucleus to the cytoplasm.
   7493..96      +  CDS            Rev (fragment) (across the origin): human immunodeficiency virus 1 (HIV-1) Rev protein; rev; enhances nuclear export of unspliced and incompletely spliced viral mRNAs
