[The description below was written by a language model from this plasmid's Addgene catalogue record and pLannotate feature annotations shown in this document.]
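Description:
pLV-mScarlet-I is a 7,497 bp lentiviral transfer plasmid built on the pLenti-MP2 backbone for constitutive expression of the monomeric red fluorescent protein mScarlet-I in mammalian cells. In bacteria it is maintained as a high-copy plasmid through a ColE1/pUC-type origin and selected with ampicillin via the β-lactamase gene. The backbone also carries an f1 origin, an SV40 origin and poly(A) signal, T7 and T3 promoters, and remnants of lac sequences (lacZα and lacI fragments, lac promoter and operator) inherited from the parental cloning vector.

The viral portion has a third-generation, self-inactivating layout. An RSV promoter fused to a truncated HIV-1 5' LTR drives production of the genomic RNA in packaging cells without Tat. It is followed by the Ψ packaging signal with a partial gag sequence, the Rev response element for Rev-dependent nuclear export, and the cPPT/CTS, which aids nuclear import of the reverse-transcribed genome. The internal expression cassette consists of the CMV immediate early enhancer and promoter driving a roughly 700 bp mScarlet-I coding sequence that was optimized to human codon usage and cloned between BamHI and XhoI sites, both retained. A downstream WPRE enhances transcript stability and expression. The ΔU3 3' LTR ensures that the integrated provirus lacks LTR promoter activity, leaving CMV as the driver of the reporter. Short nef and Rev fragments annotated near these elements are residual HIV-1 sequence rather than functional genes.

The construct can be used by direct transfection or, when supplied with packaging and envelope functions in trans, to make lentiviral particles. Its stated purpose is bright red labelling and detection of mammalian cells.
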