Addgene plasmid #159172: pLV-mScarlet-I
Purpose: To express a bright monomeric red FP for labelling and detection of mammalian cells
Depositing lab: Pantelis Tsoulfas. Depositing organization: University of Miami.
Backbone
  Vector backbone: pLenti-MP2
  Backbone manufacturer: Naldini Lab
  Backbone size w/o insert (bp): 6782
  Total vector size (bp): 7497
  Vector type: Mammalian Expression, Lentiviral, Synthetic Biology
Growth in bacteria
  Bacterial resistance: Ampicillin, 100 μg/mL
  Growth temperature: 37°C
  Growth strain: NEB Stable
  Growth instructions: optimal growth in low salt LB (5gm NaCl)
  Copy number: High Copy
Gene/Insert
  Gene/Insert name: mScarlet-I
  Insert size (bp): 700
  Mutation: Codons were optimized to Human codon usage
  GenBank ID: KY021424.1
  Promoter: CMV
  Cloning method: Restriction Enzyme; 5′ cloning site BamHI (not destroyed); 3′ cloning site XhoI (not destroyed)
  Sequencing primers: 5′ CMV fwd; 3′ WPRE-R
Terms and licenses: Academic/Nonprofit Terms; Industry Terms: Not Available to Industry
Depositor comments: The codons were optimized to the Human codon usage
How to cite: pLV-mScarlet-I was a gift from Pantelis Tsoulfas (Addgene plasmid # 159172 ; http://n2t.net/addgene:159172 ; RRID:Addgene_159172)
